>Addgene plasmid #78130 | 766_SMAD4 in pmiRGlo | addgene full sequence | sequence record 146876 | Addgene assembled sequence
CATGCAAGCTGATCCGGCTGCTAACAAAGCCCGAAAGGAAGCTGAGTTGGCTGCTGCCACCGCTGAGCAA
TAACTAGCATAACCCCTTGGGGCGGCCGCTTCGAGCAGACATGATAAGATACATTGATGAGTTTGGACAA
ACCACAACTAGAATGCAGTGAAAAAAATGCTTTATTTGTGAAATTTGTGATGCTATTGCTTTATTTGTAA
CCATTATAAGCTGCAATAAACAAGTTAACAACAACAATTGCATTCATTTTATGTTTCAGGTTCAGGGGGA
GATGTGGGAGGTTTTTTTAAGCAAGTAAAACCTCTACAAATGTGGTAAAATCGAATTTTAACAAAATATT
AACGCTTACAATTTCCTGATGCGGTATTTTCTCCTTACGCATCTGTGCGGTATTTCACACCGCATACGCG
GATCTGCGCAGCACCATGGCCTGAAATAACCTCTGAAAGAGGAACTTGGTTAGGTACCTTCTGAGGCGGA
AAGAACCAGCTGTGGAATGTGTGTCAGTTAGGGTGTGGAAAGTCCCCAGGCTCCCCAGCAGGCAGAAGTA
TGCAAAGCATGCATCTCAATTAGTCAGCAACCAGGTGTGGAAAGTCCCCAGGCTCCCCAGCAGGCAGAAG
TATGCAAAGCATGCATCTCAATTAGTCAGCAACCATAGTCCCGCCCCTAACTCCGCCCATCCCGCCCCTA
ACTCCGCCCAGTTCCGCCCATTCTCCGCCCCATGGCTGACTAATTTTTTTTATTTATGCAGAGGCCGAGG
CCGCCTCGGCCTCTGAGCTATTCCAGAAGTAGTGAGGAGGCTTTTTTGGAGGCCTAGGCTTTTGCAAAAA
GCTTGATTCTTCTGACACAACAGTCTCGAACCAAAGGCTGGAGCCACCATGGCTTCCAAGGTGTACGACC
CCGAGCAACGCAAACGCATGATCACTGGGCCTCAGTGGTGGGCTCGCTGCAAGCAAATGAACGTGCTGGA
CTCCTTCATCAACTACTATGATTCCGAGAAGCACGCCGAGAACGCCGTGATTTTTCTGCATGGTAACGCT
GCCTCCAGCTACCTGTGGAGGCACGTCGTGCCTCACATCGAGCCCGTGGCTAGATGCATCATCCCTGATC
TGATCGGAATGGGTAAGTCCGGCAAGAGCGGGAATGGCTCATATCGCCTCCTGGATCACTACAAGTACCT
CACCGCTTGGTTCGAGCTGCTGAACCTTCCAAAGAAAATCATCTTTGTGGGCCACGACTGGGGGGCTTGT
CTGGCCTTTCACTACTCCTACGAGCACCAAGACAAGATCAAGGCCATCGTCCATGCTGAGAGTGTCGTGG
ACGTGATCGAGTCCTGGGACGAGTGGCCTGACATCGAGGAGGATATCGCCCTGATCAAGAGCGAAGAGGG
CGAGAAAATGGTGCTTGAGAATAACTTCTTCGTCGAGACCATGCTCCCAAGCAAGATCATGCGGAAACTG
GAGCCTGAGGAGTTCGCTGCCTACCTGGAGCCATTCAAGGAGAAGGGCGAGGTTAGACGGCCTACCCTCT
CCTGGCCTCGCGAGATCCCTCTCGTTAAGGGAGGCAAGCCCGACGTCGTCCAGATTGTCCGCAACTACAA
CGCCTACCTTCGGGCCAGCGACGATCTGCCTAAGATGTTCATCGAGTCCGACCCTGGGTTCTTTTCCAAC
GCTATTGTCGAGGGAGCTAAGAAGTTCCCTAACACCGAGTTCGTGAAGGTGAAGGGCCTCCACTTCAGCC
AGGAGGACGCTCCAGATGAAATGGGTAAGTACATCAAGAGCTTCGTGGAGCGCGTGCTGAAGAACGAGCA
GACCGGTGGTGGGAGCGGAGGTGGCGGATCAGGTGGCGGAGGCTCCGGAGGGATTGAACAAGATGGATTG
CACGCAGGTTCTCCGGCCGCTTGGGTGGAGAGGCTATTCGGCTATGACTGGGCACAACAGACAATCGGCT
GCTCTGATGCCGCCGTGTTCCGGCTGTCAGCGCAGGGGCGCCCGGTTCTTTTTGTCAAGACCGACCTGTC
CGGTGCCCTGAATGAACTGCAGGACGAGGCAGCGCGGCTATCGTGGCTGGCCACGACGGGCGTTCCTTGC
GCAGCTGTGCTCGACGTTGTCACTGAAGCGGGAAGGGACTGGCTGCTATTGGGCGAAGTGCCGGGGCAGG
ATCTCCTGTCATCTCACCTTGCTCCTGCCGAGAAAGTATCCATCATGGCTGATGCAATGCGGCGGCTGCA
TACGCTTGATCCGGCTACCTGCCCATTCGACCACCAAGCGAAACATCGCATCGAGCGAGCACGTACTCGG
ATGGAAGCCGGTCTTGTCGATCAGGATGATCTGGACGAAGAGCATCAGGGGCTCGCGCCAGCCGAACTGT
TCGCCAGGCTCAAGGCGCGCATGCCCGACGGCGAGGATCTCGTCGTGACCCATGGCGATGCCTGCTTGCC
GAATATCATGGTGGAAAATGGCCGCTTTTCTGGATTCATCGACTGTGGCCGGCTGGGTGTGGCGGACCGC
TATCAGGACATAGCGTTGGCTACCCGTGATATTGCTGAAGAGCTTGGCGGCGAATGGGCTGACCGCTTCC
TCGTGCTTTACGGTATCGCCGCTCCCGATTCGCAGCGCATCGCCTTCTATCGCCTTCTTGACGAGTTCTT
CTGAGCGGGACTCTGGGGTTCGAAATGACCGACCAAGCGACGCCCAACCTGCCATCACGATGGCCGCAAT
AAAATATCTTTATTTTCATTACATCTGTGTGTTGGTTTTTTGTGTGAATCGATAGCGATAAGGATCCTCT
TTGCGCTTGCGTTTTCCCTTGTCCAGATAGCCCAGTAGCTGACATTCATCCGGGGTCAGCACCGTTTCTG
CGGACTGGCTTTCTACGTAATGGTTTCTTAGACGTCAGGTGGCACTTTTCGGGGAAATGTGCGCGGAACC
CCTATTTGTTTATTTTTCTAAATACATTCAAATATGTATCCGCTCATGAGACAATAACCCTGATAAATGC
TTCAATAATATTGAAAAAGGAAGAGTATGAGTATTCAACATTTCCGTGTCGCCCTTATTCCCTTTTTTGC
GGCATTTTGCCTTCCTGTTTTTGCTCACCCAGAAACGCTGGTGAAAGTAAAAGATGCTGAAGATCAGTTG
GGTGCACGAGTGGGTTACATCGAACTGGATCTCAACAGCGGTAAGATCCTTGAGAGTTTTCGCCCCGAAG
AACGTTTTCCAATGATGAGCACTTTCAAAGTTCTGCTATGTGGCGCGGTATTATCCCGTATTGACGCCGG
GCAAGAGCAACTCGGTCGCCGCATACACTATTCTCAGAATGACTTGGTTGAGTACTCACCAGTCACAGAA
AAGCATCTTACGGATGGCATGACAGTAAGAGAATTATGCAGTGCTGCCATAACCATGAGTGATAACACTG
CGGCCAACTTACTTCTGACAACTATCGGAGGACCGAAGGAGCTAACCGCTTTTTTGCACAACATGGGGGA
TCATGTAACTCGCCTTGATCGTTGGGAACCGGAGCTGAATGAAGCCATACCAAACGACGAGCGTGACACC
ACGATGCCTGTAGCAATGGCAACAACGTTGCGCAAACTATTAACTGGCGAACTACTTACTCTAGCTTCCC
GGCAACAATTAATAGACTGGATGGAGGCGGATAAAGTTGCAGGACCACTTCTGCGCTCGGCCCTTCCGGC
TGGCTGGTTTATTGCTGATAAATCTGGAGCCGGTGAGCGTGGGTCTCGCGGTATCATTGCAGCACTGGGG
CCAGATGGTAAGCCCTCCCGTATCGTAGTTATCTACACGACGGGGAGTCAGGCAACTATGGATGAACGAA
ATAGACAGATCGCTGAGATAGGTGCCTCACTGATTAAGCATTGGTAATTCGAAATGACCGACCAAGCGAC
GCCCAACCGGTATCAGCTCACTCAAAGGCGGTAATACGGTTATCCACAGAATCAGGGGATAACGCAGGAA
AGAACATGTGAGCAAAAGGCCAGCAAAAGGCCAGGAACCGTAAAAAGGCCGCGTTGCTGGCGTTTTTCCA
TAGGCTCCGCCCCCCTGACGAGCATCACAAAAATCGACGCTCAAGTCAGAGGTGGCGAAACCCGACAGGA
CTATAAAGATACCAGGCGTTTCCCCCTGGAAGCTCCCTCGTGCGCTCTCCTGTTCCGACCCTGCCGCTTA
CCGGATACCTGTCCGCCTTTCTCCCTTCGGGAAGCGTGGCGCTTTCTCATAGCTCACGCTGTAGGTATCT
CAGTTCGGTGTAGGTCGTTCGCTCCAAGCTGGGCTGTGTGCACGAACCCCCCGTTCAGCCCGACCGCTGC
GCCTTATCCGGTAACTATCGTCTTGAGTCCAACCCGGTAAGACACGACTTATCGCCACTGGCAGCAGCCA
CTGGTAACAGGATTAGCAGAGCGAGGTATGTAGGCGGTGCTACAGAGTTCTTGAAGTGGTGGCCTAACTA
CGGCTACACTAGAAGGACAGTATTTGGTATCTGCGCTCTGCTGAAGCCAGTTACCTTCGGAAAAAGAGTT
GGTAGCTCTTGATCCGGCAAACAAACCACCGCTGGTAGCGGTGGTTTTTTTGTTTGCAAGCAGCAGATTA
CGCGCAGAAAAAAAGGATTTCAAGAAGATCCTTTGATCTTTTCTACGGGGTCTGACGCTCAGTGGAACGA
AAACTCACGTTAAGGGATTTTGGTCATGAGATTATCAAAAAGGATCTTCACCTAGATCCTTTTATAGTCC
GGAAATACAGGAACGCACGCTGGATGGCCCTTCGCTGGGATGGTGAAACCATGAAAAATGGCAGCTTCAG
TGGATTAAGTGGGGGTAATGTGGCCTGTACCCTCTGGTTGCATAGGTATTCATACGGTTAAAATTTATCA
GGCGCGATTGCGGCAGTTTTTCGGGTGGTTTGTTGCCATTTTTACCTGTCTGCTGCCGTGATCGCGCTGA
ACGCGTTTTAGCGGTGCGTACAATTAAGGGATTATGGTAAATCCACTTACTGTCTGCCCTCGTAGCCATC
GAGATAAACCGCAGTACTCCGGCCACGATGCGTCCGGCGTAGAGGATCGAGATCTACCGGGTAGGGGAGG
CGCTTTTCCCAAGGCAGTCTGGAGCATGCGCTTTAGCAGCCCCGCTGGGCACTTGGCGCTACACAAGTGG
CCTCTGGCCTCGCACACATTCCACATCCACCGGTAGGCGCCAACCGGCTCCGTTCTTTGGTGGCCCCTTC
GCGCCACCTTCTACTCCTCCCCTAGTCAGGAAGTTCCCCCCCGCCCCGCAGCTCGCGTCGTGCAGGACGT
GACAAATGGAAGTAGCACGTCTCACTAGTCTCGTGCAGATGGACAGCACCGCTGAGCAATGGAAGCGGGT
AGGCCTTTGGGGCAGCGGCCAATAGCAGCTTTGCTCCTTCGCTTTCTGGGCTCAGAGGCTGGGAAGGGGT
GGGTCCGGGGGCGGGCTCAGGGGCGGGCTCAGGGGCGGGGCGGGCGCCCGAAGGTCCTCCGGAGGCCCGG
CATTCTGCACGCTTCAAAAGCGCACGTCTGCCGCGCTGTTCTCCTCTTCCTCATCTCCGGGCCTTTCGAC
CTGCAGCCCAAGCTTGGCAATCCGGTACTGTTGGTAAAGCCACCATGGAAGATGCCAAAAACATTAAGAA
GGGCCCAGCGCCATTCTACCCACTCGAAGACGGGACCGCCGGCGAGCAGCTGCACAAAGCCATGAAGCGC
TACGCCCTGGTGCCCGGCACCATCGCCTTTACCGACGCACATATCGAGGTGGACATTACCTACGCCGAGT
ACTTCGAGATGAGCGTTCGGCTGGCAGAAGCTATGAAGCGCTATGGGCTGAATACAAACCATCGGATCGT
GGTGTGCAGCGAGAATAGCTTGCAGTTCTTCATGCCCGTGTTGGGTGCCCTGTTCATCGGTGTGGCTGTG
GCCCCAGCTAACGACATCTACAACGAGCGCGAGCTGCTGAACAGCATGGGCATCAGCCAGCCCACCGTCG
TATTCGTGAGCAAGAAAGGGCTGCAAAAGATCCTCAACGTGCAAAAGAAGCTACCGATCATACAAAAGAT
CATCATCATGGATAGCAAGACCGACTACCAGGGCTTCCAAAGCATGTACACCTTCGTGACTTCCCATTTG
CCACCCGGCTTCAACGAGTACGACTTCGTGCCCGAGAGCTTCGACCGGGACAAAACCATCGCCCTGATCA
TGAACAGTAGTGGCAGTACCGGATTGCCCAAGGGCGTAGCCCTACCGCACCGCACCGCTTGTGTCCGATT
CAGTCATGCCCGCGACCCCATCTTCGGCAACCAGATCATCCCCGACACCGCTATCCTCAGCGTGGTGCCA
TTTCACCACGGCTTCGGCATGTTCACCACGCTGGGCTACTTGATCTGCGGCTTTCGGGTCGTGCTCATGT
ACCGCTTCGAGGAGGAGCTATTCTTGCGCAGCTTGCAAGACTATAAGATTCAATCTGCCCTGCTGGTGCC
CACACTATTTAGCTTCTTCGCTAAGAGCACTCTCATCGACAAGTACGACCTAAGCAACTTGCACGAGATC
GCCAGCGGCGGGGCGCCGCTCAGCAAGGAGGTAGGTGAGGCCGTGGCCAAACGCTTCCACCTACCAGGCA
TCCGCCAGGGCTACGGCCTGACAGAAACAACCAGCGCCATTCTGATCACCCCCGAAGGGGACGACAAGCC
TGGCGCAGTAGGCAAGGTGGTGCCCTTCTTCGAGGCTAAGGTGGTGGACTTGGACACCGGTAAGACACTG
GGTGTGAACCAGCGCGGCGAGCTGTGCGTCCGTGGCCCCATGATCATGAGCGGCTACGTTAACAACCCCG
AGGCTACAAACGCTCTCATCGACAAGGACGGCTGGCTGCACAGCGGCGACATCGCCTACTGGGACGAGGA
CGAGCACTTCTTCATCGTGGACCGGCTGAAGAGCCTGATCAAATACAAGGGCTACCAGGTAGCCCCAGCC
GAACTGGAGAGCATCCTGCTGCAACACCCCAACATCTTCGACGCCGGGGTCGCCGGCCTGCCCGACGACG
ATGCCGGCGAGCTGCCCGCCGCAGTCGTCGTGCTGGAACACGGTAAAACCATGACCGAGAAGGAGATCGT
GGACTATGTGGCCAGCCAGGTTACAACCGCCAAGAAGCTGCGCGGTGGTGTTGTGTTCGTGGACGAGGTG
CCTAAAGGACTGACCGGCAAGTTGGACGCCCGCAAGATCCGCGAGATTCTCATTAAGGCCAAGAAGGGCG
GCAAGATCGCCGTGTAATTCTAGTTGTTTAAACGAGCTCGCTAGCTCTTTCAGATGTGTTTACTTTTGCC
TGGAGAACTTTTAGCTATTCTAGAGTCGACCTGCAGG
Features (pLannotate 1.2.2; 18 found; start..end, strand, type, name):
     17..66      +  CDS            SET1 (fragment): solubility-enhancement tag derived from T7 phage gene 10B
     74..93      +  terminator     T7 terminator (fragment): transcription terminator for bacteriophage T7 RNA polymerase
    115..236     -  polyA_signal   SV40 poly(A) signal: SV40 polyadenylation signal
    259..327     -  CDS            large T antigen (fragment): large T antigen from SV40 (simian virus 40)
    332..364     +  rep_origin     M13 ori (fragment): M13 bacteriophage origin of replication; arrow indicates direction of (+) strand synthesis
    365..416     -  misc_feature   bom (fragment): basis of mobility region from pBR322
    481..838     +  promoter       SV40 promoter: SV40 enhancer and early promoter
    889..1821    +  CDS            hRluc: Renilla luciferase human codon-optimized
   1872..2664    +  CDS            NeoR/KanR (fragment): aminoglycoside phosphotransferase from Tn5; aph(3')-II (or nptII); confers resistance to neomycin, kanamycin, and G418 (Geneticin®)
   2728..2776    +  polyA_signal   poly(A) signal: synthetic polyadenylation signal
   2797..2889    -  CDS            tnpA (fragment): TN5P_ECOLX - Also known as tnp. Experimental evidence at protein level: Swiss-Prot protein existence level 1. Mediates transposition of transposon Tn5 by a 'cut and paste' mechanism. First, the monomeric transposase binds the 19 bp inverted DNA repeats flanking the transposon. Then, dimerization of the DNA- bound transposase creates a synaptic DNA complex. After nicking of the first DNA strand, excision of the transposon proceeds through a series of intermediates. The transposase then mediates the insertion of the transposon at a new site by strand transfer. The activity of the wild- type tran
   2932..3036    +  promoter       AmpR promoter: bla
   3037..3897    +  CDS            AmpR: β-lactamase; bla; confers resistance to ampicillin, carbenicillin, and related antibiotics
   4055..4643    -  rep_origin     ori: high-copy-number ColE1/pMB1/pBR322/pUC origin of replication
   4759..5042    +  misc_feature   cer region: ColE1-derived recombination site that helps to maintain plasmids as monomers
   5099..5598    +  promoter       PGK promoter: mouse phosphoglycerate kinase 1 promoter
   5645..7297    +  CDS            luciferase: firefly luciferase synthetic luc2 version of the luciferase gene
   7369..10      +  misc_feature   MCS (fragment) (across the origin): pUC18/19 multiple cloning site
