[The description below was written by a language model from this plasmid's Addgene catalogue record and pLannotate feature annotations shown in this document.]
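Description:
766_SMAD4 in pmiRGlo is a dual-luciferase reporter plasmid for measuring microRNA activity in mammalian cells, built on Promega's pmiRGlo backbone. It is propagated in E. coli through a high-copy ColE1/pUC-type origin with ampicillin selection (AmpR under its own bla promoter), and the annotation also detects a ColE1 cer region, which helps keep plasmids in monomeric form.

The primary reporter is the synthetic luc2 firefly luciferase, driven by a PGK promoter (annotated as the mouse phosphoglycerate kinase 1 promoter). Immediately downstream of the luciferase stop codon lies a multiple cloning site, into which a human SMAD4 3'UTR segment containing miRNA binding sites was inserted between NheI and XbaI, both sites being retained. An SV40 poly(A) signal is annotated further downstream, although on the opposite strand. Because the SMAD4 sequence becomes part of the luciferase transcript's 3'UTR, binding of a cognate miRNA should reduce firefly luciferase output. The feature table does not annotate the insert itself, and the gap between the luciferase coding sequence and the downstream vector elements is short, which suggests a small binding-site fragment rather than the full 3'UTR. The record does not state the fragment's exact extent or which miRNAs target it.

A second, independent cassette uses the SV40 enhancer/early promoter to express humanized Renilla luciferase followed by a neomycin phosphotransferase sequence and a synthetic poly(A) signal. This provides an internal normalisation control on the same plasmid and potentially G418 selection of transfected cells. The remaining short fragment hits (T7 terminator, M13 ori, bom, tnpA, large T antigen) appear to be backbone remnants or partial matches rather than functional parts.
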