Addgene plasmid #78130: 766_SMAD4 in pmiRGlo
Purpose: luciferase reporter for miRNA activity
Depositing lab: Heidi Schwarzenbach. Depositing organization: Universitaetsklinikum Hamburg-Eppendorf. Publication: Increased serum levels of circulating exosomal microRNA-373 in receptor-negative breast cancer patients. Eichelser C, Stuckrath I, Muller V, Milde-Langosch K, Wikman H, Pantel K, Schwarzenbach H. Oncotarget. 2014 Oct 30;5(20):9650-63. 10.18632/oncotarget.2520 PubMed 25333260.
Backbone
  Vector backbone: pmiRGlo
  Backbone manufacturer: Promega
  Vector type: Mammalian Expression, Luciferase
Growth in bacteria
  Bacterial resistance: Ampicillin, 100 μg/mL
  Growth temperature: 37°C
  Growth strain: DH5alpha
  Copy number: Unknown
Gene/Insert
  Gene/Insert name: SMAD4
  Species: H. sapiens (human)
  Mutation: 3'UTR containing miRNA binding sites
  Entrez Gene: SMAD4 (a.k.a. DPC4, JIP, MADH4, MYHRS)
  Promoter: PGK
  Tag / fusion protein: luciferase (N terminal on backbone)
  Cloning method: Restriction Enzyme; 5′ cloning site NheI (not destroyed); 3′ cloning site XbaI (not destroyed)
  Sequencing primers: 5′ Fluc-F1 (AGAAGCTGCGCGGTGGTGTTGTG); 3′ T7terminal
Terms and licenses: Academic/Nonprofit Terms; Industry Terms: Not Available to Industry
How to cite: 766_SMAD4 in pmiRGlo was a gift from Heidi Schwarzenbach (Addgene plasmid # 78130 ; http://n2t.net/addgene:78130 ; RRID:Addgene_78130)
