>Addgene plasmid #78130 | 766_SMAD4 in pmiRGlo | depositor partial sequence | sequence record 146623 | mir766_for_SMAD4
CTAGCTCTTTCAGATGTGTTTACTTTTGCCTGGAGAACTTTTAGCTATT
