>Addgene plasmid #78130 | 766_SMAD4 in pmiRGlo | addgene partial sequence | sequence record 146832 | Fluc-F1 5'-AGAAGCTGCGCGGTGGTGTTGTG-3'
TGACCGGCAAGTTGGACGCCCGCAAGATCCGCGAGATTCTCATTAAGGCCAAGAAGGGCGGCAAGATCGC
CGTGTAATTCTAGTTGTTTAAACGAGCTCGCTAGCTCTTTCAGATGTGTTTACTTTTGCCTGGAGAACTT
TTAGCTATTCTAGAGTCGACCTGCAGGCATGCAAGCTGATCCGGCTGCTAACAAAGCCCGAAAGGAAGCT
GAGTTGGCTGCTGCCACCGCTGAGCAATAACTAGCATAACCCCTTGGGGCGGCCGCTTCGAGCAGACATG
ATAAGATACATTGATGAGTTTGGACAAACCACAACTAGAATGCAGTGAAAAAAATGCTTTATTTGTGAAA
TTTGTGATGCTATTGCTTTATTTGTAACCATTATAAGCTGCAATAAACAAGTTAACAACAACAATTGCAT
TCATTTTATGTTTCAGGTTCAGGGGGAGATGTGGGAGGTTTTTTTAAGCAAGTAAAACCTCTACAAATGT
GGTAAAATCGAATTTTAACAAAATATTAACGCTTACAATTTCCTGATGCGGTATTTTCTCCTTACGCATC
TGTGCGGTATTTCACACCGCATACGCGGATCTGCGCAGCACCATGGCCTGAAATAACCTCTGAAAGAGGA
ACTTGGTTAGGTACCTTCTGAGGCGGAAAGAACCAGCTGTGGAATGTGTGTCAGTTAGGGTGTGGAAAGT
CCCCAGGCTCCCCAGCAGGCAGAAGTATGCAAAGCATGCATCTCAATTAGTCAGCAACCAGGTGTGGAAA
GTCCCCAGGCTCCCCAGCAGGCAGAAGTATGCAAAGCATGCATCTCAATTAGTCAGCAACCATAGTCCC
