>Addgene plasmid #78130 | 766_SMAD4 in pmiRGlo | addgene partial sequence | sequence record 146874 | EBV-rev 5'-GTGGTTTGTCCAAACTCATC-3'
ATTGCTCAGCGGTGGCAGCAGCCAACTCAGCTTCCTTTCGGGCTTTGTTAGCAGCCGGATCAGCTTGCAT
GCCTGCAGGTCGACTCTAGAATAGCTAAAAGTTCTCCAGGCAAAAGTAAACACATCTGAAAGAGCTAGCG
AGCTCGTTTAAACAACTAGAATTACACGGCGATCTTGCCGCCCTTCTTGGCCTTAATGAGAATCTCGCGG
ATCTTGCGGGCGTCCAACTTGCCGGTCAGTCCTTTAGGCACCTCGTCCACGAACACAACACCACCGCGCA
GCTTCTTGGCGGTTGTAACCTGGCTGGCCACATAGTCCACGATCTCCTTCTCGGTCATGGTTTTACCGTG
TTCCAGCACGACGACTGCGGCGGGCAGCTCGCCGGCATCGTCGTCGGGCAGGCCGGCGACCCCGGCGTCG
AAGATGTTGGGGTGTTGCAGCAGGATGCTCTCCAGTTCGGCTGGGGCTACCTGGTAGCCCTTGTATTTGA
TCAGGCTCTTCAGCCGGTCCACGATGAAGAAGTGCTCGTCCTCGTCCCAGTAGGCGATGTCGCCGCTGTG
CAGCCAGCCGTCCTTGTCGATGAGAGCGTTTGTAGCCTCGGGGTTGTTAACGTAGCCGCTCATGATCATG
GGGCCACGGACGCACAGCTCGCCGCGCTGGTTCACACCCAGTGTCTTACCGGTGTCCAAGTCCACCACCT
T
